>Addgene plasmid #34936 | pCS2+8NmCherry | depositor partial sequence | sequence record 42864 | pCS2+8NmCherry sequence 1143 bps
TCAATGGGGAGGGGCAATGACGCAAATGGGCGTTCCATTGACGTAAATGGGCGGTAGGCGTGCCTAATGG
GAGGTCTATATAAGCAATGCTCGTTTAGGGAACCGCCATTCTGCCTGGGGACGTCGGAGCAAGCTTGATT
TAGGTGACACTATAGAATACAAGCTACTTGTTCTTTTTGCAGGATCCACTAGTCATCGATTGATGGTGAG
CAAGGGCGAGGAGGATAACATGGCCATCATCAAGGAGTTCATGCGCTTCAAGGTGCACATGGAGGGCTCC
GTGAACGGCCACGAGTTCGAGATCGAGGGCGAGGGCGAGGGCCGCCCCTACGAGGGCACCCAGACCGCCA
AGCTGAAGGTGACCAAGGGTGGCCCCCTGCCCTTCGCCTGGGACATCCTGTCCCCTCAGTTCATGTACGG
CTCCAAGGCCTACGTGAAGCACCCCGCCGACATCCCCGACTACTTGAAGCTGTCCTTCCCCGAGGGCTTC
AAGTGGGAGCGCGTGATGAACTTCGAGGACGGCGGCGTGGTGACCGTGACCCAGGACTCCTCCCTGCAGG
ACGGCGAGTTCATCTACAAGGTGAAGCTGCGCGGCACCAACTTCCCCTCCGACGGCCCCGTAATGCAGAA
GAAGACCATGGGCTGGGAGGCCTCCTCCGAGCGGATGTACCCCGAGGACGGCGCCCTGAAGGGCGAGATC
AAGCAGAGGCTGAAGCTGAAGGACGGCGGCCACTACGACGCTGAGGTCAAGACCACCTACAAGGCCAAGA
AGCCCGTGCAGCTGCCCGGCGCCTACAACGTCAACATCAAGTTGGACATCACCTCCCACAACGAGGACTA
CACCATCGTGGAACAGTACGAACGCGCCGAGGGCCGCCACTCCACCGGCGGCATGGACGAGCTGTACAAG
GAATTCGGAGCCGGCGCGCCATTAATTAAAGGCCGGCCAGCGATCGCCAAGGCCTCTCGAGCCTCTAGAA
CTATAGTGAGTCGTATTACGTAGATCCAGACATGATAAGATACATTGATGAGTTTGGACAAACCACAACT
AGAATGCAGTGAAAAAAATGCTTTATTTGTGAAATTTGTGATGCTATTGCTTTATTTGTAACCATTATAA
GCTGCAATAAACAAGTTAACAAC
