>Addgene plasmid #34936 | pCS2+8NmCherry | addgene partial sequence | sequence record 45216 | CMV_fwd
GGGAACCGCCATTCTGCCTGGGGACGTCGGAGCAAGCTTGATTTAGGTGACACTATAGAATACAAGCTAC
TTGTTCTTTTTGCAGGATCCACTAGTCATCGATTGATGGTGAGCAAGGGCGAGGAGGATAACATGGCCAT
CATCAAGGAGTTCATGCGCTTCAAGGTGCACATGGAGGGCTCCGTGAACGGCCACGAGTTCGAGATCGAG
GGCGAGGGCGAGGGCCGCCCCTACGAGGGCACCCAGACCGCCAAGCTGAAGGTGACCAAGGGTGGCCCCC
TGCCCTTCGCCTGGGACATCCTGTCCCCTCAGTTCATGTACGGCTCCAAGGCCTACGTGAAGCACCCCGC
CGACATCCCCGACTACTTGAAGCTGTCCTTCCCCGAGGGCTTCAAGTGGGAGCGCGTGATGAACTTCGAG
GACGGCGGCGTGGTGACCGTGACCCAGGACTCCTCCCTGCAGGACGGCGAGTTCATCTACAAGGTGAAGC
TGCGCGGCACCAACTTCCCCTCCGACGGCCCCGTAATGCAGAAGAAGACCATGGGCTGGGAGGCCTCCTC
CGAGCGGATGTACCCCGAGGACGGCGCCCTGAAGGGCGAGATCAAGCAGAGGCTGAAGCTGAAGGACGGC
GGCCACTACGACGCTGAGGTCAAGACCACCTACAAGGCCAAGAAGCCCGTGCAGCTGCCCGGCGCCTACA
ACGTCAACATCAAGTTGGACATCACCTCCCACAACGAGGACTACACCATCGTGGAACAGTACGAACGCGC
CGAGGGCCGCCACTCCACCGGCGGCATGGACGAGCTGTACAAGGAATTCGGAGCCGGCGCGCCATTAATT
AAAGGCCGGCCAGCGATCGCCAAGGCCTCTCGAGCCTCTAGAACTATAGTGAGTCGTAT
