>Addgene plasmid #34936 | pCS2+8NmCherry | addgene partial sequence | sequence record 45351 | EBV-rev 5'-GTGGTTTGTCCAAACTCATC-3'
TATAGTTCTAGAGGCTCGAGAGGCCTTGGCGATCGCTGGCCGGCCTTTAATTAATGGCGCGCCGGCTCCG
AATTCCTTGTACAGCTCGTCCATGCCGCCGGTGGAGTGGCGGCCCTCGGCGCGTTCGTACTGTTCCACGA
TGGTGTAGTCCTCGTTGTGGGAGGTGATGTCCAACTTGATGTTGACGTTGTAGGCGCCGGGCAGCTGCAC
GGGCTTCTTGGCCTTGTAGGTGGTCTTGACCTCAGCGTCGTAGTGGCCGCCGTCCTTCAGCTTCAGCCTC
TGCTTGATCTCGCCCTTCAGGGCGCCGTCCTCGGGGTACATCCGCTCGGAGGAGGCCTCCCAGCCCATGG
TCTTCTTCTGCATTACGGGGCCGTCGGAGGGGAAGTTGGTGCCGCGCAGCTTCACCTTGTAGATGAACTC
GCCGTCCTGCAGGGAGGAGTCCTGGGTCACGGTCACCACGCCGCCGTCCTCGAAGTTCATCACGCGCTCC
CACTTGAAGCCCTCGGGGAAGGACAGCTTCAAGTAGTCGGGGATGTCGGCGGGGTGCTTCACGTAGGCCT
TGGAGCCGTACATGAACTGAGGGGACAGGATGTCCCAGGCGAAGGGCAGGGGGCCACCCTTGGTCACCTT
CAGCTTGGCGGTCTGGGTGCCCTCGTAGGGGCGGCCCTCGCCCTCGCCCTCGATCTCGAACTCGTGGCCG
TTCACGGAGCCCTCCATGTGCACCTTGAAGCGCATGAACTCCTTGATGATGGCCATGTTATCCTCCTCGC
CCTT
