[The description below was written by a language model from this plasmid's Addgene catalogue record.]
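Description:
pCS2+8NmCherry is an empty expression backbone derived from pCS2+, a multipurpose vector widely used for expression in vertebrate cells and for making synthetic mRNA for embryo microinjection. The record lists it as a mammalian expression vector that is also intended for sea urchin, zebrafish and Xenopus work. The parental backbone is recorded as 4095 bp. In this derivative the cloning region was modified by adding recognition sites for four 8-bp cutters (AscI, PacI, FseI and AsiSI). These sites occur rarely in coding sequences, so long or restriction-site-rich open reading frames are easier to insert without internal cutting. The plasmid is maintained in E. coli at high copy number under ampicillin selection.

There is no insert. The payload is the backbone-encoded mCherry red fluorescent protein, positioned so that a gene cloned into the rare-cutter sites is expressed as an N-terminally mCherry-tagged fusion. The listed promoter is SP6, a bacteriophage promoter that drives in vitro transcription of the fusion-encoding mRNA, which can then be injected into eggs or embryos. No feature table is provided, so other regulatory elements normally associated with pCS2+ vectors, such as a promoter for direct expression in mammalian cells or a polyadenylation signal, cannot be confirmed from the record.

The associated publication concerns the localization and substrate selectivity of sea urchin multidrug efflux transporters. This fits the vector's use for building fluorescent fusion proteins whose subcellular distribution can be imaged in live embryos or cells.
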