Addgene plasmid #34936: pCS2+8NmCherry
Purpose: (Empty Backbone)
Depositing lab: Amro Hamdoun. Depositing organization: University of California, San Diego (UCSD). Publication: Localization and Substrate Selectivity of Sea Urchin Multidrug (MDR) Efflux Transporters. Gokirmak T, Campanale JP, Shipp LE, Moy GW, Tao H, Hamdoun A. J Biol Chem. 2012 Nov 2. 10.1074/jbc.M112.424879 PubMed 23124201.
Backbone
  Vector backbone: pCS2+
  Backbone manufacturer: Turner and Weintraub (1994)
  Backbone size (bp): 4095
  Modifications to backbone: Four 8bp cutter restriction enzymes (AscI, PacI, FseI, AsiSI) were introduced.
  Vector type: Mammalian Expression ; Sea urchin, zebrafish, Xenopus
  Promoter: SP6
  Tag / fusion protein: mCherry (N terminal on backbone)
Growth in bacteria
  Bacterial resistance: Ampicillin, 100 μg/mL
  Growth temperature: 37°C
  Growth strain: DH10B
  Copy number: High Copy
Terms and licenses: Academic/Nonprofit Terms; Industry Terms: Not Available to Industry
How to cite: pCS2+8NmCherry was a gift from Amro Hamdoun (Addgene plasmid # 34936 ; http://n2t.net/addgene:34936 ; RRID:Addgene_34936)
